Addgene plasmid #110073: Pet28a His6-HSPB7 (zebrafish) C49S/C117S
Purpose: Express C49S/C117S double mutant of Zebrafish His6-HSPB7 in bacteria
Depositing lab: Yimon Aye. Depositing organization: Cornell University. Publication: Cardiovascular Small Heat Shock Protein HSPB7 Is a Kinetically Privileged Reactive Electrophilic Species (RES) Sensor. Surya SL, Long MJC, Urul DA, Zhao Y, Mercer EJ, EIsaid IM, Evans T, Aye Y. ACS Chem Biol. 2018 Feb 8. doi: 10.1021/acschembio.7b00925. PubMed 29397684.
Backbone
  Vector backbone: pet28a
  Backbone size w/o insert (bp): 5186
  Total vector size (bp): 5741
  Vector type: Bacterial Expression
Growth in bacteria
  Bacterial resistance: Kanamycin, 50 μg/mL
  Growth temperature: 37°C
  Growth strain: DH5alpha
  Copy number: High Copy
Gene/Insert
  Gene/Insert name: His6-HSPB7 (alt name: Heat shock protein family B (small) member 7)
  Species: D. rerio (zebrafish)
  Insert size (bp): 555
  Mutation: Cysteine 49 to Serine, Cysteine 117 to Serine
  Entrez Gene: hspb7 (a.k.a. zgc:103426)
  Promoter: T7
  Tag / fusion protein: His6 (N terminal on insert)
  Cloning method: Unknown
  Sequencing primers: 5′ TAA TAC GAC TCA CTA TAG GG; 3′ gct agt tat tgc tca gcg g
Terms and licenses: Academic/Nonprofit Terms; Industry Terms: Not Available to Industry
Depositor comments: Thrombin cleavage site between N-terminal His tag and protein
How to cite: Pet28a His6-HSPB7 (zebrafish) C49S/C117S was a gift from Yimon Aye (Addgene plasmid # 110073 ; http://n2t.net/addgene:110073 ; RRID:Addgene_110073)
