[The description below was written by a language model from this plasmid's Addgene catalogue record and pLannotate feature annotations shown in this document.]
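Description:
Pet28a His6-HSPB7 (zebrafish) C49S/C117S is a bacterial expression plasmid of about 5.7 kb, built on the pET28a backbone, for producing a cysteine-to-serine double mutant of the zebrafish small heat shock protein HSPB7 in E. coli. It is selected with kanamycin through an aph(3')-Ia aminoglycoside phosphotransferase gene and replicates from a ColE1/pBR322-type origin. The neighbouring bom and rop elements are also annotated; the catalogue lists the plasmid as high copy, although rop normally restrains copy number. An f1 phage origin is present as well. The short tetracycline-resistance and AmpR promoter fragments in the feature tables are backbone remnants rather than functional markers.

The expression cassette follows the standard pET layout. A T7 promoter is followed immediately by a lac operator, then the phage T7 gene 10 ribosome binding site, the tagged open reading frame and a T7 terminator. The plasmid-borne lacI gene supplies repressor, so transcription stays low until IPTG is added in a host that provides T7 RNA polymerase. The 555 bp insert encodes D. rerio hspb7 with Cys49 and Cys117 changed to serine. It carries an N-terminal His6 tag for metal-affinity purification, and the depositor notes a thrombin cleavage site between tag and protein that allows the tag to be removed.

The automated annotation labels the coding region as a fragment of human HSPB7 and the tag as a "capTEV" fragment. These are probably homology-based matches to the zebrafish orthologue and to the His6 stretch, and the short "SET1" hit downstream is probably vector sequence. The depositor and sequencing-derived records differ by only a few bases and show the same features. The associated publication title concerns HSPB7 as a sensor of reactive electrophilic species, so the mutant may serve to test the role of these cysteines, though the record does not say so.
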