Features (pLannotate 1.2.2; 19 found; start..end, strand, type, name):
     12..467     +  rep_origin     f1 ori (sequence partly withheld): f1 bacteriophage origin of replication; arrow indicates direction of (+) strand synthesis
    494..551     +  promoter       AmpR promoter (fragment): bla
    560..1375    -  CDS            KanR: aminoglycoside phosphotransferase; aph(3')-Ia; confers resistance to kanamycin in bacteria or G418 (Geneticin®) in eukaryotes
   1497..2085    +  rep_origin     ori: high-copy-number ColE1/pMB1/pBR322/pUC origin of replication
   2271..2413    -  misc_feature   bom: basis of mobility region from pBR322
   2515..2706    -  CDS            rop: Rop protein, which maintains plasmids at low copy number; rop
   2723..3103    +  CDS            YPB1_ECOLX: Protein predicted: Swiss-Prot protein existence level 4. From Escherichia coli.
   3175..3466    -  CDS            TcR (fragment): tetracycline efflux protein; tet; confers resistance to tetracycline
   3481..3502    -  protein_bind   CAP binding site: CAP binding activates transcription in the presence of cAMP. E. coli catabolite activator protein
   3515..4597    -  CDS            lacI: lac repressor; lacI; The lac repressor binds to the lac operator to inhibit transcription in E. coli. This inhibition can be relieved by adding lactose or isopropyl-β-D-thiogalactopyranoside (IPTG).
   4598..4675    -  promoter       lacI promoter: lacI
   4683..4962    -  CDS            TcR (fragment): tetracycline efflux protein; tet; confers resistance to tetracycline
   4984..5002    +  promoter       T7 promoter: promoter for bacteriophage T7 RNA polymerase
   5003..5027    +  protein_bind   lac operator: The lac repressor binds to the lac operator to inhibit transcription in E. coli. This inhibition can be relieved by adding lactose or isopropyl-β-D-thiogalactopyranoside (IPTG). lac repressor encoded by lacI
   5042..5064    +  RBS            RBS: efficient ribosome binding site from bacteriophage T7 gene 10 (Olins and Rangwala, 1989)
   5083..5099    +  CDS            capTEV™ (fragment): composite tag for in vivo biotinylation, TEV protease cleavage, and 6xHis tagging
   5131..5613    +  CDS            HSPB7 (fragment): HSPB7_HUMAN - Also known as CVHSP. Experimental evidence at protein level: Swiss-Prot protein existence level 1. From Homo sapiens (Human).
   5617..5661    +  CDS            SET1 (fragment): solubility-enhancement tag derived from T7 phage gene 10B
   5669..5716    +  terminator     T7 terminator: transcription terminator for bacteriophage T7 RNA polymerase
>Addgene plasmid #110073 | Pet28a His6-HSPB7 (zebrafish) C49S/C117S | depositor full sequence | sequence record 207089 | Pet28a His6-HSPB7 (zebrafish) C49S/C117S sequence 5741 bps
TGGCGAATGGG
[124 nt withheld, positions 12-135]
C
[91 nt withheld, positions 137-227]
A
[49 nt withheld, positions 229-277]
CCTTTGACGTTGGAGTCCACGTTCTTT
[37 nt withheld, positions 305-341]
ACCCTATCTCGGTCTATTCTTTTGATTTATAAGGGATTTTGCCGATTTCGGCCTATTGGTTAAAAAATGA
GCTGATTTAACAAAAATTTAACGCGAATTTTAACAAAATATTAACGTTTACAATTTCAGGTGGCACTTTT
CGGGGAAATGTGCGCGGAACCCCTATTTGTTTATTTTTCTAAATACATTCAAATATGTATCCGCTCATGA
ATTAATTCTTAGAAAAACTCATCGAGCATCAAATGAAACTGCAATTTATTCATATCAGGATTATCAATAC
CATATTTTTGAAAAAGCCGTTTCTGTAATGAAGGAGAAAACTCACCGAGGCAGTTCCATAGGATGGCAAG
ATCCTGGTATCGGTCTGCGATTCCGACTCGTCCAACATCAATACAACCTATTAATTTCCCCTCGTCAAAA
ATAAGGTTATCAAGTGAGAAATCACCATGAGTGACGACTGAATCCGGTGAGAATGGCAAAAGTTTATGCA
TTTCTTTCCAGACTTGTTCAACAGGCCAGCCATTACGCTCGTCATCAAAATCACTCGCATCAACCAAACC
GTTATTCATTCGTGATTGCGCCTGAGCGAGACGAAATACGCGATCGCTGTTAAAAGGACAATTACAAACA
GGAATCGAATGCAACCGGCGCAGGAACACTGCCAGCGCATCAACAATATTTTCACCTGAATCAGGATATT
CTTCTAATACCTGGAATGCTGTTTTCCCGGGGATCGCAGTGGTGAGTAACCATGCATCATCAGGAGTACG
GATAAAATGCTTGATGGTCGGAAGAGGCATAAATTCCGTCAGCCAGTTTAGTCTGACCATCTCATCTGTA
ACATCATTGGCAACGCTACCTTTGCCATGTTTCAGAAACAACTCTGGCGCATCGGGCTTCCCATACAATC
GATAGATTGTCGCACCTGATTGCCCGACATTATCGCGAGCCCATTTATACCCATATAAATCAGCATCCAT
GTTGGAATTTAATCGCGGCCTAGAGCAAGACGTTTCCCGTTGAATATGGCTCATAACACCCCTTGTATTA
CTGTTTATGTAAGCAGACAGTTTTATTGTTCATGACCAAAATCCCTTAACGTGAGTTTTCGTTCCACTGA
GCGTCAGACCCCGTAGAAAAGATCAAAGGATCTTCTTGAGATCCTTTTTTTCTGCGCGTAATCTGCTGCT
TGCAAACAAAAAAACCACCGCTACCAGCGGTGGTTTGTTTGCCGGATCAAGAGCTACCAACTCTTTTTCC
GAAGGTAACTGGCTTCAGCAGAGCGCAGATACCAAATACTGTCCTTCTAGTGTAGCCGTAGTTAGGCCAC
CACTTCAAGAACTCTGTAGCACCGCCTACATACCTCGCTCTGCTAATCCTGTTACCAGTGGCTGCTGCCA
GTGGCGATAAGTCGTGTCTTACCGGGTTGGACTCAAGACGATAGTTACCGGATAAGGCGCAGCGGTCGGG
CTGAACGGGGGGTTCGTGCACACAGCCCAGCTTGGAGCGAACGACCTACACCGAACTGAGATACCTACAG
CGTGAGCTATGAGAAAGCGCCACGCTTCCCGAAGGGAGAAAGGCGGACAGGTATCCGGTAAGCGGCAGGG
TCGGAACAGGAGAGCGCACGAGGGAGCTTCCAGGGGGAAACGCCTGGTATCTTTATAGTCCTGTCGGGTT
TCGCCACCTCTGACTTGAGCGTCGATTTTTGTGATGCTCGTCAGGGGGGCGGAGCCTATGGAAAAACGCC
AGCAACGCGGCCTTTTTACGGTTCCTGGCCTTTTGCTGGCCTTTTGCTCACATGTTCTTTCCTGCGTTAT
CCCCTGATTCTGTGGATAACCGTATTACCGCCTTTGAGTGAGCTGATACCGCTCGCCGCAGCCGAACGAC
CGAGCGCAGCGAGTCAGTGAGCGAGGAAGCGGAAGAGCGCCTGATGCGGTATTTTCTCCTTACGCATCTG
TGCGGTATTTCACACCGCATATATGGTGCACTCTCAGTACAATCTGCTCTGATGCCGCATAGTTAAGCCA
GTATACACTCCGCTATCGCTACGTGACTGGGTCATGGCTGCGCCCCGACACCCGCCAACACCCGCTGACG
CGCCCTGACGGGCTTGTCTGCTCCCGGCATCCGCTTACAGACAAGCTGTGACCGTCTCCGGGAGCTGCAT
GTGTCAGAGGTTTTCACCGTCATCACCGAAACGCGCGAGGCAGCTGCGGTAAAGCTCATCAGCGTGGTCG
TGAAGCGATTCACAGATGTCTGCCTGTTCATCCGCGTCCAGCTCGTTGAGTTTCTCCAGAAGCGTTAATG
TCTGGCTTCTGATAAAGCGGGCCATGTTAAGGGCGGTTTTTTCCTGTTTGGTCACTGATGCCTCCGTGTA
AGGGGGATTTCTGTTCATGGGGGTAATGATACCGATGAAACGAGAGAGGATGCTCACGATACGGGTTACT
GATGATGAACATGCCCGGTTACTGGAACGTTGTGAGGGTAAACAACTGGCGGTATGGATGCGGCGGGACC
AGAGAAAAATCACTCAGGGTCAATGCCAGCGCTTCGTTAATACAGATGTAGGTGTTCCACAGGGTAGCCA
GCAGCATCCTGCGATGCAGATCCGGAACATAATGGTGCAGGGCGCTGACTTCCGCGTTTCCAGACTTTAC
GAAACACGGAAACCGAAGACCATTCATGTTGTTGCTCAGGTCGCAGACGTTTTGCAGCAGCAGTCGCTTC
ACGTTCGCTCGCGTATCGGTGATTCATTCTGCTAACCAGTAAGGCAACCCCGCCAGCCTAGCCGGGTCCT
CAACGACAGGAGCACGATCATGCGCACCCGTGGGGCCGCCATGCCGGCGATAATGGCCTGCTTCTCGCCG
AAACGTTTGGTGGCGGGACCAGTGACGAAGGCTTGAGCGAGGGCGTGCAAGATTCCGAATACCGCAAGCG
ACAGGCCGATCATCGTCGCGCTCCAGCGAAAGCGGTCCTCGCCGAAAATGACCCAGAGCGCTGCCGGCAC
CTGTCCTACGAGTTGCATGATAAAGAAGACAGTCATAAGTGCGGCGACGATAGTCATGCCCCGCGCCCAC
CGGAAGGAGCTGACTGGGTTGAAGGCTCTCAAGGGCATCGGTCGAGATCCCGGTGCCTAATGAGTGAGCT
AACTTACATTAATTGCGTTGCGCTCACTGCCCGCTTTCCAGTCGGGAAACCTGTCGTGCCAGCTGCATTA
ATGAATCGGCCAACGCGCGGGGAGAGGCGGTTTGCGTATTGGGCGCCAGGGTGGTTTTTCTTTTCACCAG
TGAGACGGGCAACAGCTGATTGCCCTTCACCGCCTGGCCCTGAGAGAGTTGCAGCAAGCGGTCCACGCTG
GTTTGCCCCAGCAGGCGAAAATCCTGTTTGATGGTGGTTAACGGCGGGATATAACATGAGCTGTCTTCGG
TATCGTCGTATCCCACTACCGAGATATCCGCACCAACGCGCAGCCCGGACTCGGTAATGGCGCGCATTGC
GCCCAGCGCCATCTGATCGTTGGCAACCAGCATCGCAGTGGGAACGATGCCCTCATTCAGCATTTGCATG
GTTTGTTGAAAACCGGACATGGCACTCCAGTCGCCTTCCCGTTCCGCTATCGGCTGAATTTGATTGCGAG
TGAGATATTTATGCCAGCCAGCCAGACGCAGACGCGCCGAGACAGAACTTAATGGGCCCGCTAACAGCGC
GATTTGCTGGTGACCCAATGCGACCAGATGCTCCACGCCCAGTCGCGTACCGTCTTCATGGGAGAAAATA
ATACTGTTGATGGGTGTCTGGTCAGAGACATCAAGAAATAACGCCGGAACATTAGTGCAGGCAGCTTCCA
CAGCAATGGCATCCTGGTCATCCAGCGGATAGTTAATGATCAGCCCACTGACGCGTTGCGCGAGAAGATT
GTGCACCGCCGCTTTACAGGCTTCGACGCCGCTTCGTTCTACCATCGACACCACCACGCTGGCACCCAGT
TGATCGGCGCGAGATTTAATCGCCGCGACAATTTGCGACGGCGCGTGCAGGGCCAGACTGGAGGTGGCAA
CGCCAATCAGCAACGACTGTTTGCCCGCCAGTTGTTGTGCCACGCGGTTGGGAATGTAATTCAGCTCCGC
CATCGCCGCTTCCACTTTTTCCCGCGTTTTCGCAGAAACGTGGCTGGCCTGGTTCACCACGCGGGAAACG
GTCTGATAAGAGACACCGGCATACTCTGCGACATCGTATAACGTTACTGGTTTCACATTCACCACCCTGA
ATTGACTCTCTTCCGGGCGCTATCATGCCATACCGCGAAAGGTTTTGCGCCATTCGATGGTGTCCGGGAT
CTCGACGCTCTCCCTTATGCGACTCCTGCATTAGGAAGCAGCCCAGTAGTAGGTTGAGGCCGTTGAGCAC
CGCCGCCGCAAGGAATGGTGCATGCAAGGAGATGGCGCCCAACAGTCCCCCGGCCACGGGGCCTGCCACC
ATACCCACGCCGAAACAAGCGCTCATGAGCCCGAAGTGGCGAGCCCGATCTTCCCCATCGGTGATGTCGG
CGATATAGGCGCCAGCAACCGCACCTGTGGCGCCGGTGATGCCGGCCACGATGCGTCCGGCGTAGAGGAT
CGAGATCTCGATCCCGCGAAATTAATACGACTCACTATAGGGGAATTGTGAGCGGATAACAATTCCCCTC
TAGAAATAATTTTGTTTAACTTTAAGAAGGAGATATACCATGGGCAGCAGCCATCATCATCATCATCACA
GCAGCGGCCTGGTGCCTCGTGGTAGCCATATGAGCGCGAGCAATTCTTCTGCCTATCGATCGGAGCGTAG
TTACCATCAGACGTCATCCTCCTCATCTTCATCCTCTACCTCTGCAAACCCATACATGGAGAAGAGCCGA
GGACTCTTCGCTGACGACTTTGGATCTTTCATGAGTCCGAAGGATGCTTTGGGATTTCCAAACAGAACAG
GCACTGTTGGAAACATCAAGACTCTTGGAGACACATACCAGTTCACAGTGGACGTGCAAGACTTCTCGCC
TGAGGATGTGATCGTCACCACCTCAAACAATCAGATTGAAGTTCATGCTGAAAAGCTTGCTAGCGATGGG
ACAGTGATGAACACTTTCACCCATAAAAGCCGGCTACCAGAAGATGTGGACCCCACTTCAGTGAAGTCCA
GTTTAGGGGCCGATGGGACTCTGACTATAAAAGCACAGAGAAACACAGCTAAACTGGAGCATGCACAGAC
GTTCCGCACAGAGATCAAAATCTAGTAACAAAGCCCGAAAGGAAGCTGAGTTGGCTGCTGCCACCGCTGA
GCAATAACTAGCATAACCCCTTGGGGCCTCTAAACGGGTCTTGAGGGGTTTTTTGCTGAAAGGAGGAACT
ATATCCGGAT
