Features (pLannotate 1.2.2; 19 found; start..end, strand, type, name):
     12..440     +  rep_origin     f1 ori (sequence partly withheld): f1 bacteriophage origin of replication; arrow indicates direction of (+) strand synthesis
    493..550     +  promoter       AmpR promoter (fragment): bla
    559..1374    -  CDS            KanR: aminoglycoside phosphotransferase; aph(3')-Ia; confers resistance to kanamycin in bacteria or G418 (Geneticin®) in eukaryotes
   1496..2084    +  rep_origin     ori: high-copy-number ColE1/pMB1/pBR322/pUC origin of replication
   2270..2409    -  misc_feature   bom: basis of mobility region from pBR322
   2511..2702    -  CDS            rop: Rop protein, which maintains plasmids at low copy number; rop
   2719..3099    +  CDS            YPB1_ECOLX: Protein predicted: Swiss-Prot protein existence level 4. From Escherichia coli.
   3171..3462    -  CDS            TcR (fragment): tetracycline efflux protein; tet; confers resistance to tetracycline
   3477..3498    -  protein_bind   CAP binding site: CAP binding activates transcription in the presence of cAMP. E. coli catabolite activator protein
   3511..4593    -  CDS            lacI: lac repressor; lacI; The lac repressor binds to the lac operator to inhibit transcription in E. coli. This inhibition can be relieved by adding lactose or isopropyl-β-D-thiogalactopyranoside (IPTG).
   4594..4671    -  promoter       lacI promoter: lacI
   4679..4958    -  CDS            TcR (fragment): tetracycline efflux protein; tet; confers resistance to tetracycline
   4980..4998    +  promoter       T7 promoter: promoter for bacteriophage T7 RNA polymerase
   4999..5023    +  protein_bind   lac operator: The lac repressor binds to the lac operator to inhibit transcription in E. coli. This inhibition can be relieved by adding lactose or isopropyl-β-D-thiogalactopyranoside (IPTG). lac repressor encoded by lacI
   5038..5060    +  RBS            RBS: efficient ribosome binding site from bacteriophage T7 gene 10 (Olins and Rangwala, 1989)
   5079..5095    +  CDS            capTEV™ (fragment): composite tag for in vivo biotinylation, TEV protease cleavage, and 6xHis tagging
   5127..5609    +  CDS            HSPB7 (fragment): HSPB7_HUMAN - Also known as CVHSP. Experimental evidence at protein level: Swiss-Prot protein existence level 1. From Homo sapiens (Human).
   5613..5657    +  CDS            SET1 (fragment): solubility-enhancement tag derived from T7 phage gene 10B
   5665..5712    +  terminator     T7 terminator: transcription terminator for bacteriophage T7 RNA polymerase
>Addgene plasmid #110073 | Pet28a His6-HSPB7 (zebrafish) C49S/C117S | addgene full sequence | sequence record 212290 | Addgene NGS Result
TGGCGAATGGG
[124 nt withheld, positions 12-135]
C
[91 nt withheld, positions 137-227]
A
[49 nt withheld, positions 229-277]
CCTTTGACGTTGGAGTCCACGTTCTTT
[37 nt withheld, positions 305-341]
ACCCTATCTCGGTCTATTCTTTTGATTTATAAGGGATTTTGCCGATTTCGGCCTATTGGTTAAAAAATGA
GCTGATTTAACAAAAATTTAACGCGAATTTTAACAAAATATTAACGCTTACAATTTAGGTGGCACTTTTC
GGGGAAATGTGCGCGGAACCCCTATTTGTTTATTTTTCTAAATACATTCAAATATGTATCCGCTCATGAA
TTAATTCTTAGAAAAACTCATCGAGCATCAAATGAAACTGCAATTTATTCATATCAGGATTATCAATACC
ATATTTTTGAAAAAGCCGTTTCTGTAATGAAGGAGAAAACTCACCGAGGCAGTTCCATAGGATGGCAAGA
TCCTGGTATCGGTCTGCGATTCCGACTCGTCCAACATCAATACAACCTATTAATTTCCCCTCGTCAAAAA
TAAGGTTATCAAGTGAGAAATCACCATGAGTGACGACTGAATCCGGTGAGAATGGCAAAAGTTTATGCAT
TTCTTTCCAGACTTGTTCAACAGGCCAGCCATTACGCTCGTCATCAAAATCACTCGCATCAACCAAACCG
TTATTCATTCGTGATTGCGCCTGAGCGAGACGAAATACGCGATCGCTGTTAAAAGGACAATTACAAACAG
GAATCGAATGCAACCGGCGCAGGAACACTGCCAGCGCATCAACAATATTTTCACCTGAATCAGGATATTC
TTCTAATACCTGGAATGCTGTTTTCCCGGGGATCGCAGTGGTGAGTAACCATGCATCATCAGGAGTACGG
ATAAAATGCTTGATGGTCGGAAGAGGCATAAATTCCGTCAGCCAGTTTAGTCTGACCATCTCATCTGTAA
CATCATTGGCAACGCTACCTTTGCCATGTTTCAGAAACAACTCTGGCGCATCGGGCTTCCCATACAATCG
ATAGATTGTCGCACCTGATTGCCCGACATTATCGCGAGCCCATTTATACCCATATAAATCAGCATCCATG
TTGGAATTTAATCGCGGCCTAGAGCAAGACGTTTCCCGTTGAATATGGCTCATAACACCCCTTGTATTAC
TGTTTATGTAAGCAGACAGTTTTATTGTTCATGACCAAAATCCCTTAACGTGAGTTTTCGTTCCACTGAG
CGTCAGACCCCGTAGAAAAGATCAAAGGATCTTCTTGAGATCCTTTTTTTCTGCGCGTAATCTGCTGCTT
GCAAACAAAAAAACCACCGCTACCAGCGGTGGTTTGTTTGCCGGATCAAGAGCTACCAACTCTTTTTCCG
AAGGTAACTGGCTTCAGCAGAGCGCAGATACCAAATACTGTCCTTCTAGTGTAGCCGTAGTTAGGCCACC
ACTTCAAGAACTCTGTAGCACCGCCTACATACCTCGCTCTGCTAATCCTGTTACCAGTGGCTGCTGCCAG
TGGCGATAAGTCGTGTCTTACCGGGTTGGACTCAAGACGATAGTTACCGGATAAGGCGCAGCGGTCGGGC
TGAACGGGGGGTTCGTGCACACAGCCCAGCTTGGAGCGAACGACCTACACCGAACTGAGATACCTACAGC
GTGAGCTATGAGAAAGCGCCACGCTTCCCGAAGGGAGAAAGGCGGACAGGTATCCGGTAAGCGGCAGGGT
CGGAACAGGAGAGCGCACGAGGGAGCTTCCAGGGGGAAACGCCTGGTATCTTTATAGTCCTGTCGGGTTT
CGCCACCTCTGACTTGAGCGTCGATTTTTGTGATGCTCGTCAGGGGGGCGGAGCCTATGGAAAAACGCCA
GCAACGCGGCCTTTTTACGGTTCCTGGCCTTTTGCTGGCCTTTTGCTCACATGTTCTTTCCTGCGTTATC
CCCTGATTCTGTGGATAACCGTATTACCGCCTTTGAGTGAGCTGATACCGCTCGCCGCAGCCGAACGACC
GAGCGCAGCGAGTCAGTGAGCGAGGAAGCGGAAGAGCGCCTGATGCGGTATTTTCTCCTTACGCATCTGT
GCGGTATTTCACACCGCAATGGTGCACTCTCAGTACAATCTGCTCTGATGCCGCATAGTTAAGCCAGTAT
ACACTCCGCTATCGCTACGTGACTGGGTCATGGCTGCGCCCCGACACCCGCCAACACCCGCTGACGCGCC
CTGACGGGCTTGTCTGCTCCCGGCATCCGCTTACAGACAAGCTGTGACCGTCTCCGGGAGCTGCATGTGT
CAGAGGTTTTCACCGTCATCACCGAAACGCGCGAGGCAGCTGCGGTAAAGCTCATCAGCGTGGTCGTGAA
GCGATTCACAGATGTCTGCCTGTTCATCCGCGTCCAGCTCGTTGAGTTTCTCCAGAAGCGTTAATGTCTG
GCTTCTGATAAAGCGGGCCATGTTAAGGGCGGTTTTTTCCTGTTTGGTCACTGATGCCTCCGTGTAAGGG
GGATTTCTGTTCATGGGGGTAATGATACCGATGAAACGAGAGAGGATGCTCACGATACGGGTTACTGATG
ATGAACATGCCCGGTTACTGGAACGTTGTGAGGGTAAACAACTGGCGGTATGGATGCGGCGGGACCAGAG
AAAAATCACTCAGGGTCAATGCCAGCGCTTCGTTAATACAGATGTAGGTGTTCCACAGGGTAGCCAGCAG
CATCCTGCGATGCAGATCCGGAACATAATGGTGCAGGGCGCTGACTTCCGCGTTTCCAGACTTTACGAAA
CACGGAAACCGAAGACCATTCATGTTGTTGCTCAGGTCGCAGACGTTTTGCAGCAGCAGTCGCTTCACGT
TCGCTCGCGTATCGGTGATTCATTCTGCTAACCAGTAAGGCAACCCCGCCAGCCTAGCCGGGTCCTCAAC
GACAGGAGCACGATCATGCGCACCCGTGGGGCCGCCATGCCGGCGATAATGGCCTGCTTCTCGCCGAAAC
GTTTGGTGGCGGGACCAGTGACGAAGGCTTGAGCGAGGGCGTGCAAGATTCCGAATACCGCAAGCGACAG
GCCGATCATCGTCGCGCTCCAGCGAAAGCGGTCCTCGCCGAAAATGACCCAGAGCGCTGCCGGCACCTGT
CCTACGAGTTGCATGATAAAGAAGACAGTCATAAGTGCGGCGACGATAGTCATGCCCCGCGCCCACCGGA
AGGAGCTGACTGGGTTGAAGGCTCTCAAGGGCATCGGTCGAGATCCCGGTGCCTAATGAGTGAGCTAACT
TACATTAATTGCGTTGCGCTCACTGCCCGCTTTCCAGTCGGGAAACCTGTCGTGCCAGCTGCATTAATGA
ATCGGCCAACGCGCGGGGAGAGGCGGTTTGCGTATTGGGCGCCAGGGTGGTTTTTCTTTTCACCAGTGAG
ACGGGCAACAGCTGATTGCCCTTCACCGCCTGGCCCTGAGAGAGTTGCAGCAAGCGGTCCACGCTGGTTT
GCCCCAGCAGGCGAAAATCCTGTTTGATGGTGGTTAACGGCGGGATATAACATGAGCTGTCTTCGGTATC
GTCGTATCCCACTACCGAGATATCCGCACCAACGCGCAGCCCGGACTCGGTAATGGCGCGCATTGCGCCC
AGCGCCATCTGATCGTTGGCAACCAGCATCGCAGTGGGAACGATGCCCTCATTCAGCATTTGCATGGTTT
GTTGAAAACCGGACATGGCACTCCAGTCGCCTTCCCGTTCCGCTATCGGCTGAATTTGATTGCGAGTGAG
ATATTTATGCCAGCCAGCCAGACGCAGACGCGCCGAGACAGAACTTAATGGGCCCGCTAACAGCGCGATT
TGCTGGTGACCCAATGCGACCAGATGCTCCACGCCCAGTCGCGTACCGTCTTCATGGGAGAAAATAATAC
TGTTGATGGGTGTCTGGTCAGAGACATCAAGAAATAACGCCGGAACATTAGTGCAGGCAGCTTCCACAGC
AATGGCATCCTGGTCATCCAGCGGATAGTTAATGATCAGCCCACTGACGCGTTGCGCGAGAAGATTGTGC
ACCGCCGCTTTACAGGCTTCGACGCCGCTTCGTTCTACCATCGACACCACCACGCTGGCACCCAGTTGAT
CGGCGCGAGATTTAATCGCCGCGACAATTTGCGACGGCGCGTGCAGGGCCAGACTGGAGGTGGCAACGCC
AATCAGCAACGACTGTTTGCCCGCCAGTTGTTGTGCCACGCGGTTGGGAATGTAATTCAGCTCCGCCATC
GCCGCTTCCACTTTTTCCCGCGTTTTCGCAGAAACGTGGCTGGCCTGGTTCACCACGCGGGAAACGGTCT
GATAAGAGACACCGGCATACTCTGCGACATCGTATAACGTTACTGGTTTCACATTCACCACCCTGAATTG
ACTCTCTTCCGGGCGCTATCATGCCATACCGCGAAAGGTTTTGCGCCATTCGATGGTGTCCGGGATCTCG
ACGCTCTCCCTTATGCGACTCCTGCATTAGGAAGCAGCCCAGTAGTAGGTTGAGGCCGTTGAGCACCGCC
GCCGCAAGGAATGGTGCATGCAAGGAGATGGCGCCCAACAGTCCCCCGGCCACGGGGCCTGCCACCATAC
CCACGCCGAAACAAGCGCTCATGAGCCCGAAGTGGCGAGCCCGATCTTCCCCATCGGTGATGTCGGCGAT
ATAGGCGCCAGCAACCGCACCTGTGGCGCCGGTGATGCCGGCCACGATGCGTCCGGCGTAGAGGATCGAG
ATCTCGATCCCGCGAAATTAATACGACTCACTATAGGGGAATTGTGAGCGGATAACAATTCCCCTCTAGA
AATAATTTTGTTTAACTTTAAGAAGGAGATATACCATGGGCAGCAGCCATCATCATCATCATCACAGCAG
CGGCCTGGTGCCTCGTGGTAGCCATATGAGCGCGAGCAATTCTTCTGCCTATCGATCGGAGCGTAGTTAC
CATCAGACGTCATCCTCCTCATCTTCATCCTCTACCTCTGCAAACCCATACATGGAGAAGAGCCGAGGAC
TCTTCGCTGACGACTTTGGATCTTTCATGAGTCCGAAGGATGCTTTGGGATTTCCAAACAGAACAGGCAC
TGTTGGAAACATCAAGACTCTTGGAGACACATACCAGTTCACAGTGGACGTGCAAGACTTCTCGCCTGAG
GATGTGATCGTCACCACCTCAAACAATCAGATTGAAGTTCATGCTGAAAAGCTTGCTAGCGATGGGACAG
TGATGAACACTTTCACCCATAAAAGCCGGCTACCAGAAGATGTGGACCCCACTTCAGTGAAGTCCAGTTT
AGGGGCCGATGGGACTCTGACTATAAAAGCACAGAGAAACACAGCTAAACTGGAGCATGCACAGACGTTC
CGCACAGAGATCAAAATCTAGTAACAAAGCCCGAAAGGAAGCTGAGTTGGCTGCTGCCACCGCTGAGCAA
TAACTAGCATAACCCCTTGGGGCCTCTAAACGGGTCTTGAGGGGTTTTTTGCTGAAAGGAGGAACTATAT
CCGGAT
